Addgene plasmid #26254: pBPHLWL
Depositing lab: Tom Clandinin. Depositing organization: Stanford University. Publication: A versatile in vivo system for directed dissection of gene expression patterns. Gohl DM, Silies MA, Gao XJ, Bhalerao S, Luongo FJ, Lin CC, Potter CJ, Clandinin TR. Nat Methods. 2011 Mar;8(3):231-7. doi: 10.1038/nmeth.1561. PubMed 21473015.
Backbone
  Vector backbone: pBluescript II KS(-)
  Backbone size w/o insert (bp): 7929
  Vector type: Bacterial Expression, Insect Expression ; Drosophila transgenesis
Growth in bacteria
  Bacterial resistance: Ampicillin, 100 μg/mL
  Growth temperature: 37°C
  Growth strain: DH5alpha
  Copy number: High Copy
Gene/Insert
  Gene/Insert name: Multiple cloning site
  Insert size (bp): 34
  Cloning method: Restriction Enzyme; 5′ cloning site BamHI (not destroyed); 3′ cloning site XbaI (not destroyed)
  Sequencing primers: 5′ M13F
Terms and licenses: Academic/Nonprofit Terms; Industry Terms: Not Available to Industry
How to cite: pBPHLWL was a gift from Tom Clandinin (Addgene plasmid # 26254 ; http://n2t.net/addgene:26254 ; RRID:Addgene_26254)
