[The description below was written by a language model from this plasmid's Addgene catalogue record and pLannotate feature annotations shown in this document.]
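Description:
pBPHLWL is a Drosophila transgenesis vector built on pBluescript II KS(-), supplied as an "empty" cloning backbone: the recorded insert is only a 34 bp multiple cloning site placed between BamHI and XbaI sites, both of which are retained. The plasmid is about 8 kb and is maintained in E. coli at high copy through the ColE1/pUC-type origin, with ampicillin selection from the AmpR (β-lactamase) gene and its promoter. The usual pBluescript remnants are also annotated: an f1 phage origin, fragments of lacZα and lacI, the lac promoter, operator and CAP site, and flanking T7 and T3 promoters.

The fly-specific portion lies between the T7 and T3 promoters. It begins with a φC31 integrase attB site, which allows site-specific integration into a genomic attP landing site or exchange with attP-bearing elements when the integrase is supplied. This is followed by a short annotated fragment of the P element 5′ end; its function here is not stated in the record. Downstream is a mini-white gene, the standard eye-colour marker for identifying transformants in a white mutant background. It is bracketed by two loxP sites in the same orientation, so Cre recombinase can excise the marker after integration. A fragment of the mouse PGK polyadenylation signal sits in reverse orientation just inside the first loxP site.

No promoter-driven effector or reporter is annotated, and the feature table does not mark the position of the added cloning site. The associated publication describes an in vivo system for dissecting gene expression patterns, so the plasmid probably serves as a donor backbone into which effector sequences are cloned for φC31-mediated integration, although the record does not state this explicitly.
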