Features (pLannotate 1.2.2; 18 found; start..end, strand, type, name):
     30..458     -  rep_origin     f1 ori (sequence partly withheld): f1 bacteriophage origin of replication; arrow indicates direction of (+) strand synthesis
    463..618     -  CDS            lacZα (fragment): LacZα fragment of β-galactosidase; lacZ fragment
    626..644     +  promoter       T7 promoter: promoter for bacteriophage T7 RNA polymerase
    653..672     -  misc_feature   MCS (fragment): pBluescript multiple cloning site
    689..758     +  protein_bind   attB: attB site for the φC31 integrase (Groth et al., 2000) phage φC31 integrase
    968..1071    +  misc_feature   P element 5' end (fragment): No description available
   1383..1416    +  protein_bind   loxP: Cre-mediated recombination occurs in the 8-bp core sequence (GCATACAT). Cre recombinase
   1420..1586    -  polyA_signal   PGK poly(A) signal (fragment): mouse phosphoglycerate kinase 1 polyadenylation signal
   1592..5711    +  gene           mini-white: white; This modified version of the white gene lacks part of the first intron.
   5717..5750    +  protein_bind   loxP: Cre-mediated recombination occurs in the 8-bp core sequence (GCATACAT). Cre recombinase
   5775..5793    -  promoter       T3 promoter: promoter for bacteriophage T3 RNA polymerase
   5838..5854    -  protein_bind   lac operator: The lac repressor binds to the lac operator to inhibit transcription in E. coli. This inhibition can be relieved by adding lactose or isopropyl-β-D-thiogalactopyranoside (IPTG). lac repressor encoded by lacI
   5862..5892    -  promoter       lac promoter: promoter for the E. coli lac operon
   5907..5928    -  protein_bind   CAP binding site: CAP binding activates transcription in the presence of cAMP. E. coli catabolite activator protein
   5941..6033    -  CDS            lacI (fragment): lac repressor; lacI; The lac repressor binds to the lac operator to inhibit transcription in E. coli. This inhibition can be relieved by adding lactose or isopropyl-β-D-thiogalactopyranoside (IPTG).
   6216..6804    -  rep_origin     ori: high-copy-number ColE1/pMB1/pBR322/pUC origin of replication
   6975..7835    -  CDS            AmpR: β-lactamase; bla; confers resistance to ampicillin, carbenicillin, and related antibiotics
   7836..7940    -  promoter       AmpR promoter: bla
>Addgene plasmid #26254 | pBPHLWL | depositor full sequence | sequence record 12346 | Author sequence
CTAAATTGTAAGCGTTAATATTTTGTTAAAATTCGCGTTAAATTTTTGTTAAATCAGCTCATTTTTTAAC
CAATAGGCCGAAATCGGCAAAATCCCTTATAAATCAAAAGAATAGACCGAGATAGGGT
[37 nt withheld, positions 129-165]
AAAGAACGTGGACTCCAACGTCAAAGG
[49 nt withheld, positions 193-241]
T
[91 nt withheld, positions 243-333]
G
[124 nt withheld, positions 335-458]
CCCATTCGCCATTCAGGCTGCGCAACTGTTGGGAAGGGCGATCGGTGCGGGCCTCTTCGCTATTACGCCA
GCTGGCGAAAGGGGGATGTGCTGCAAGGCGATTAAGTTGGGTAACGCCAGGGTTTTCCCAGTCACGACGT
TGTAAAACGACGGCCAGTGAGCGCGCGTAATACGACTCACTATAGGGCGAATTGGGTACCGGGCCCCCCC
TCGACGATGTAGGTCACGGTCTCGAAGCCGCGGTGCGGGTGCCAGGGCGTGCCCTTGGGCTCCCCGGGCG
CGTACTCCACCTCACCCATCTGGTCCATCATGATGAACGGGTCGAGGTGGCGGTAGTTGATCCCGGCGAA
CGCGCGGCGCACCGGGAAGCCCTCGCCCTCGAAACCGCTGGGCGCGGTGGTCACGGTGAGCACGGGACGT
GCGACGGCGTCGGCGGGTGCGGATACGCGGGGCAGCGTCAGCGGGTTCTCGACGGTCACGGCGGGCATGT
CGAGGTCGACGGTATCGATAAGCTTACCGAAGTATACACTTAAATTCAGTGCACGTTTGCTTGTTGAGAG
GAAAGGTTGTGTGCGGACGAATTTTTTTTTGAAAACATTAACCCTTACGTGGATCCGCGGCCGCACGCGT
GGCGCGCCTCTAGATCGATACCGTCGACTAAAGCCAAATAGAAAATTATTCAGTTCCTGGCTTAAGTTTT
TAAAAGTGATATTATTTATTTGGTTGTAACCAACCAAAAGAATGTAAATAACTAATACATAATTATGTTA
GTTTTAAGTTAGCAACAAATTGATTTTAGCTATATTAGCTACTTGGTTAATAAATAGAATATATTTATTT
AAAGATAATTGCGTTTTTATTGTCAGGGAGTGAGTTTGCTTAAAAACTCGTTTAGATCCACTAGCTTAAT
TAAGCATGCACTAGATAACTTCGTATAGCATACATTATACGAAGTTATAGCTTCTGATGGAATTAGAACT
TGGCAAAACAATACTGAGAATGAAGTGTATGTGGAACAGAGGCTGCTGATCTCGTTCTTCAGGCTATGAA
ACTGACACATTTGGAAACCACAGTACTTAGAACCACAAAGTGGGAATCAAGAGAAAAACAATGATCCCAC
GAGAGATCGAATTCTAGTATGTATGTAAGTTAATAAAACCCATTTTTGCGGAAAGTAGATAAAAAAAACA
TTTTTTTTTTTTACTGCACTGGATATCATTGAACTTATCTGATCAGTTTTAAATTTACTTCGATCCAAGG
GTATTTGATGTACCAGGTTCTTTCGATTACCTCTCACTCAAAATGACATTCCACTCAAAGTCAGCGCTGT
TTGCCTCCTTCTCTGTCCACAGAAATATCGCCGTCTCTTTCGCCGCTGCGTCCGCTATCTCTTTCGCCAC
CGTTTGTAGCGTTACGTAGCGTCAATGTCCGCCTTCAGTTGCATTTTGTCAGCGGTTTCGTGACGAAGCT
CCAAGCGGTTTACGCCATCAATTAAACACAAAGTGCTGTGCCAAAACTCCTCTCGCTTCTTATTTTTGTT
TGTTTTTTGAGTGATTGGGGTGGTGATTGGTTTTGGGTGGGTAAGCAGGGGAAAGTGTGAAAAATCCCGG
CAATGGGCCAAGAGGATCAGGAGCTATTAATTCGCGGAGGCAGCAAACACCCATCTGCCGAGCATCTGAA
CAATGTGAGTAGTACATGTGCATACATCTTAAGTTCACTTGATCTATAGGAACTGCGATTGCAACATCAA
ATTGTCTGCGGCGTGAGAACTGCGACCCACAAAAATCCCAAACCGCAATTGCACAAACAAATAGTGACAC
GAAACAGATTATTCTGGTAGCTGTTCTCGCTATATAAGACAATTTTTGAGATCATATCATGATCAAGACA
TCTAAAGGCATTCATTTTCGACTATATTCTTTTTTACAAAAAATATAACAACCAGATATTTTAAGCTGAT
CCTAGATGCACAAAAAATAAATAAAAGTATAAACCTACTTCGTAGGATACTTCGGGGTACTTTTTGTTCG
GGGTTAGATGAGCATAACGCTTGTAGTTGATATTTGAGATCCCCTATCATTGCAGGGTGACAGCGGAGCG
GCTTCGCAGAGCTGCATTAACCAGGGCTTCGGGCAGGCCAAAAACTACGGCACGCTCCGGCCACCCAGTC
CGCCGGAGGACTCCGGTTCAGGGAGCGGCCAACTAGCCGAGAACCTCACCTATGCCTGGCACAATATGGA
CATCTTTGGGGCGGTCAATCAGCCGGGCTCCGGATGGCGGCAGCTGGTCAACCGGACACGCGGACTATTC
TGCAACGAGCGACACATACCGGCGCCCAGGAAACATTTGCTCAAGAACGGTGAGTTTCTATTCGCAGTCG
GCTGATCTGTGTGAAATCTTAATAAAGGGTCCAATTACCAATTTGAAACTCAGTTTGCGGCGTGGCCTAT
CCGGGCGAACTTTTGGCCGTGATGGGCAGTTCCGGTGCCGGAAAGACGACCCTGCTGAATGCCCTTGCCT
TTCGATCGCCGCAGGGCATCCAAGTATCGCCATCCGGGATGCGACTGCTCAATGGCCAACCTGTGGACGC
CAAGGAGATGCAGGCCAGGTGCGCCTATGTCCAGCAGGATGACCTCTTTATCGGCTCCCTAACGGCCAGG
GAACACCTGATTTTCCAAGCCATGGTGCGGATGCCACGACATCTGACCTATCGGCAGCGAGTGGCCCGCG
TGGATCAGGTGATCCAGGAGCTTTCGCTCAGCAAATGTCAGCACACGATCATCGGTGTGCCCGGCAGGGT
GAAAGGTCTGTCCGGCGGAGAAAGGAAGCGTCTGGCATTCGCCTCCGAGGCTCTAACCGATCCGCCGCTT
CTGATCTGCGATGAGCCCACCTCCGGACTGGACTCCTTTACCGCCCACAGCGTCGTCCAGGTGCTGAAGA
AGCTGTCGCAGAAGGGCAAGACCGTCATCCTGACCATTCATCAGCCGTCTTCCGAGCTGTTTGAGCTCTT
TGACAAGATCCTTCTGATGGCCGAGGGCAGGGTAGCTTTCTTGGGCACTCCCAGCGAAGCCGTCGACTTC
TTTTCCTAGTGAGTTCGATGTGTTTATTAAGGGTATCTAGTATTACATAACATCTCAACTCCTATCCAGC
GTGGGTGCCCAGTGTCCTACCAACTACAATCCGGCGGACTTTTACGTACAGGTGTTGGCCGTTGTGCCCG
GACGGGAGATCGAGTCCCGTGATCGGATCGCCAAGATATGCGACAATTTTGCCATTAGCAAAGTAGCCCG
GGATATGGAGCAGTTGTTGGCCACCAAAAATCTGGAGAAGCCACTGGAGCAGCCGGAGAATGGGTACACC
TACAAGGCCACCTGGTTCATGCAGTTCCGGGCGGTCCTGTGGCGATCCTGGCTGTCGGTGCTCAAGGAAC
CACTCCTCGTAAAAGTGCGACTTATTCAGACAACGGTGAGTGGTTCCAGTGGAAACAAATGATATAACGC
TTACAATTCTTGGAAACAAATTCGCTAGATTTTAGATAGAATTGCCTGATTCCACACCCTTCTTAGTTTT
TTTCAATGAGATGTATAGTTTATAGTTTTGCAGAAGATAAATAAATTTCATTTAACTCGCGAATATTAAT
GAGATGCGAGTAACATTTTAATTTGCAGATGGTTGCCATCTTGATTGGCCTCATCTTTTTGGGCCAACAA
CTCACGCAAGTGGGTGTGATGAATATCAACGGAGCCATCTTCCTCTTCCTGACCAACATGACCTTTCAAA
ACGTCTTTGCCACGATAAATGTAAGTCATGTTTAGAATACATTTGCATTTCAATAATTTACTAACTTTCT
AATGAATCGATTCGATTTAGGTGTTCACCTCAGAGCTGCCAGTTTTTATGAGGGAGGCCCGAAGTCGACT
TTATCGCTGTGACACATACTTTCTGGGCAAAACGATTGCCGAATTGCCGCTTTTTCTCACAGTGCCACTG
GTCTTCACGGCGATTGCCTATCCGATGATCGGACTGCGGGCCGGAGTGCTGCACTTCTTCAACTGCCTGG
CGCTGGTCACTCTGGTGGCCAATGTGTCAACGTCCTTCGGATATCTAATATCCTGCGCCAGCTCCTCGAC
CTCGATGGCGCTGTCTGTGGGTCCGCCGGTTATCATACCATTCCTGCTCTTTGGCGGCTTCTTCTTGAAC
TCGGGCTCGGTGCCAGTATACCTCAAATGGTTGTCGTACCTCTCATGGTTCCGTTACGCCAACGAGGGTC
TGCTGATTAACCAATGGGCGGACGTGGAGCCGGGCGAAATTAGCTGCACATCGTCGAACACCACGTGCCC
CAGTTCGGGCAAGGTCATCCTGGAGACGCTTAACTTCTCCGCCGCCGATCTGCCGCTGGACTACGTGGGT
CTGGCCATTCTCATCGTGAGCTTCCGGGTGCTCGCATATCTGGCTCTAAGACTTCGGGCCCGACGCAAGG
AGTAGCCGACATATATCCGAAATAACTGCTTGTTTTTTTTTTTTACCATTATTACCATCGTGTTTACTGT
TTATTGCCCCCTCAAAAAGCTAATGTAATTATATTTGTGCCAATAAAAACAAGATATGACCTATAGAATA
CAAGTATTTCCCCTTCGAACATCCCCACAAGTAGACTTTGGATTTGTCTTCTAACCAAAAGACTTACACA
CCTGCATACCTTACATCAAAAACTCGTTTATCGCTACATAAAACACCGGGATATATTTTTTATATACATA
CTTTTCAAATCGCGCGCCCTCTTCATAATTCACCTCCACCACACCACGTTTCGTAGTTGCTCTTTCGCTG
TCTCCCACCCGCTCTCCGCAACACATTCACCTTTTGTTCGACGACCTTGGAGCGACTGTCGTTAGTTCCG
CGCGATTCGGTTCGCTCAAATGGTTCCGAGTGGTTCATTTCGTCTCAATAGAAATTAGTAATAAATATTT
GTATGTACAATTTATTTGCTCCAATATATTTGTATATATTTCCCTCACAGCTATATTTATTCTAATTTAA
TATTATGACTTTTTAAGGTAATTTTTTGTGACCTGTTCGGAGTGATTAGCGTTACAATTTGAACTGAAAG
TGACATCCAGTGTTTGTTCCTTGTGTAGATGCATCTCAAAAAAATGGTGGGCATAATAGTGTTGTTTATA
TATATCAAAAATAACAACTATAATAATAAGAATACATTTAATTTAGAAAATGCTTGGATTTCACTGGAAC
TAGAATTCATAACTTCGTATAGCATACATTATACGAAGTTATGGATCTGAGCTCCAGCTTTTGTTCCCTT
TAGTGAGGGTTAATTGCGCGCTTGGCGTAATCATGGTCATAGCTGTTTCCTGTGTGAAATTGTTATCCGC
TCACAATTCCACACAACATACGAGCCGGAAGCATAAAGTGTAAAGCCTGGGGTGCCTAATGAGTGAGCTA
ACTCACATTAATTGCGTTGCGCTCACTGCCCGCTTTCCAGTCGGGAAACCTGTCGTGCCAGCTGCATTAA
TGAATCGGCCAACGCGCGGGGAGAGGCGGTTTGCGTATTGGGCGCTCTTCCGCTTCCTCGCTCACTGACT
CGCTGCGCTCGGTCGTTCGGCTGCGGCGAGCGGTATCAGCTCACTCAAAGGCGGTAATACGGTTATCCAC
AGAATCAGGGGATAACGCAGGAAAGAACATGTGAGCAAAAGGCCAGCAAAAGGCCAGGAACCGTAAAAAG
GCCGCGTTGCTGGCGTTTTTCCATAGGCTCCGCCCCCCTGACGAGCATCACAAAAATCGACGCTCAAGTC
AGAGGTGGCGAAACCCGACAGGACTATAAAGATACCAGGCGTTTCCCCCTGGAAGCTCCCTCGTGCGCTC
TCCTGTTCCGACCCTGCCGCTTACCGGATACCTGTCCGCCTTTCTCCCTTCGGGAAGCGTGGCGCTTTCT
CATAGCTCACGCTGTAGGTATCTCAGTTCGGTGTAGGTCGTTCGCTCCAAGCTGGGCTGTGTGCACGAAC
CCCCCGTTCAGCCCGACCGCTGCGCCTTATCCGGTAACTATCGTCTTGAGTCCAACCCGGTAAGACACGA
CTTATCGCCACTGGCAGCAGCCACTGGTAACAGGATTAGCAGAGCGAGGTATGTAGGCGGTGCTACAGAG
TTCTTGAAGTGGTGGCCTAACTACGGCTACACTAGAAGGACAGTATTTGGTATCTGCGCTCTGCTGAAGC
CAGTTACCTTCGGAAAAAGAGTTGGTAGCTCTTGATCCGGCAAACAAACCACCGCTGGTAGCGGTGGTTT
TTTTGTTTGCAAGCAGCAGATTACGCGCAGAAAAAAAGGATCTCAAGAAGATCCTTTGATCTTTTCTACG
GGGTCTGACGCTCAGTGGAACGAAAACTCACGTTAAGGGATTTTGGTCATGAGATTATCAAAAAGGATCT
TCACCTAGATCCTTTTAAATTAAAAATGAAGTTTTAAATCAATCTAAAGTATATATGAGTAAACTTGGTC
TGACAGTTACCAATGCTTAATCAGTGAGGCACCTATCTCAGCGATCTGTCTATTTCGTTCATCCATAGTT
GCCTGACTCCCCGTCGTGTAGATAACTACGATACGGGAGGGCTTACCATCTGGCCCCAGTGCTGCAATGA
TACCGCGAGACCCACGCTCACCGGCTCCAGATTTATCAGCAATAAACCAGCCAGCCGGAAGGGCCGAGCG
CAGAAGTGGTCCTGCAACTTTATCCGCCTCCATCCAGTCTATTAATTGTTGCCGGGAAGCTAGAGTAAGT
AGTTCGCCAGTTAATAGTTTGCGCAACGTTGTTGCCATTGCTACAGGCATCGTGGTGTCACGCTCGTCGT
TTGGTATGGCTTCATTCAGCTCCGGTTCCCAACGATCAAGGCGAGTTACATGATCCCCCATGTTGTGCAA
AAAAGCGGTTAGCTCCTTCGGTCCTCCGATCGTTGTCAGAAGTAAGTTGGCCGCAGTGTTATCACTCATG
GTTATGGCAGCACTGCATAATTCTCTTACTGTCATGCCATCCGTAAGATGCTTTTCTGTGACTGGTGAGT
ACTCAACCAAGTCATTCTGAGAATAGTGTATGCGGCGACCGAGTTGCTCTTGCCCGGCGTCAATACGGGA
TAATACCGCGCCACATAGCAGAACTTTAAAAGTGCTCATCATTGGAAAACGTTCTTCGGGGCGAAAACTC
TCAAGGATCTTACCGCTGTTGAGATCCAGTTCGATGTAACCCACTCGTGCACCCAACTGATCTTCAGCAT
CTTTTACTTTCACCAGCGTTTCTGGGTGAGCAAAAACAGGAAGGCAAAATGCCGCAAAAAAGGGAATAAG
GGCGACACGGAAATGTTGAATACTCATACTCTTCCTTTTTCAATATTATTGAAGCATTTATCAGGGTTAT
TGTCTCATGAGCGGATACATATTTGAATGTATTTAGAAAAATAAACAAATAGGGGTTCCGCGCACATTTC
CCCGAAAAGTGCCAC
