>Addgene plasmid #26254 | pBPHLWL | addgene partial sequence | sequence record 32390 | 26254 with M13_Forward20
CCCCCTCGACGATGTAGGTCACGGTCTCGAAGCCGCGGTGCGGGTGCCAGGGCGTGCCCTTGGGCTCCCC
GGGCGCGTACTCCACCTCACCCATCTGGTCCATCATGATGAACGGGTCGAGGTGGCGGTAGTTGATCCCG
GCGAACGCGCGGCGCACCGGGAAGCCCTCGCCCTCGAAACCGCTGGGCGCGGTGGTCACGGTGAGCACGG
GACGTGCGACGGCGTCGGCGGGTGCGGATACGCGGGGCAGCGTCAGCGGGTTCTCGACGGTCACGGCGGG
CATGTCGAGGTCGACGGTATCGATAAGCTTACCGAAGTATACACTTAAATTCAGTGCACGTTTGCTTGTT
GAGAGGAAAGGTTGTGTGCGGACGAATTTTTTTTTGAAAACATTAACCCTTACGTGGATCCGCGGCCGCA
CGCGTGGCGCGCCTCTAGATCGATACCGTCGACTAAAGCCAAATAGAAAATTATTCAGTTCCTGGCTTAA
GTTTTTAAAAGTGATATTATTTATTTGGTTGTAACCAACCAAAAGAATGTAAATAACTAATACATAATTA
TGTTAGTTTTAAGTTAGCAACAAATTGATTTTAGCTATATTAGCTACTTGGTTAATAAATAGAATATATT
TATTTAAAGATAATTGCGTTTTTATTGTCAGGGAGTGAGTTTGCTTAAAAACTCGTTTAGATCCACTAGC
TTAATTAAGCATGCACTAGATAACTTCGTATAGCATACATTATACGAAGTTATAGCTTCTGATGGAATTA
GAACTTGGCAAAACAATACTGAGAATGAAGTGTATGTGGAACAGA
